>Addgene plasmid #74292 | pAAV-CAG-FLEX-oG-WPRE-SV40pA | depositor full sequence | sequence record 139912 | pAAV-CAG-FLEX-oG-WPRE-SV40pA sequence 6627 bps
CTTCCGCTTCCTCGCTCACTGACTCGCTGCGCTCGGTCGTTCGGCTGCGGCGAGCGGTATCAGCTCACTC
AAAGGCGGTAATACGGTTATCCACAGAATCAGGGGATAACGCAGGAAAGAACATGTGAGCAAAAGGCCAG
CAAAAGGCCAGGAACCGTAAAAAGGCCGCGTTGCTGGCGTTTTTCCATAGGCTCCGCCCCCCTGACGAGC
ATCACAAAAATCGACGCTCAAGTCAGAGGTGGCGAAACCCGACAGGACTATAAAGATACCAGGCGTTTCC
CCCTGGAAGCTCCCTCGTGCGCTCTCCTGTTCCGACCCTGCCGCTTACCGGATACCTGTCCGCCTTTCTC
CCTTCGGGAAGCGTGGCGCTTTCTCATAGCTCACGCTGTAGGTATCTCAGTTCGGTGTAGGTCGTTCGCT
CCAAGCTGGGCTGTGTGCACGAACCCCCCGTTCAGCCCGACCGCTGCGCCTTATCCGGTAACTATCGTCT
TGAGTCCAACCCGGTAAGACACGACTTATCGCCACTGGCAGCAGCCACTGGTAACAGGATTAGCAGAGCG
AGGTATGTAGGCGGTGCTACAGAGTTCTTGAAGTGGTGGCCTAACTACGGCTACACTAGAAGAACAGTAT
TTGGTATCTGCGCTCTGCTGAAGCCAGTTACCTTCGGAAAAAGAGTTGGTAGCTCTTGATCCGGCAAACA
AACCACCGCTGGTAGCGGTGGTTTTTTTGTTTGCAAGCAGCAGATTACGCGCAGAAAAAAAGGATCTCAA
GAAGATCCTTTGATCTTTTCTACGGGGTCTGACGCTCAGTGGAACGAAAACTCACGTTAAGGGATTTTGG
TCATGAGATTATCAAAAAGGATCTTCACCTAGATCCTTTTAAATTAAAAATGAAGTTTTAAATCAATCTA
AAGTATATATGAGTAAACTTGGTCTGACAGTTACCAATGCTTAATCAGTGAGGCACCTATCTCAGCGATC
TGTCTATTTCGTTCATCCATAGTTGCCTGACTCCCCGTCGTGTAGATAACTACGATACGGGAGGGCTTAC
CATCTGGCCCCAGTGCTGCAATGATACCGCGAGACCCACGCTCACCGGCTCCAGATTTATCAGCAATAAA
CCAGCCAGCCGGAAGGGCCGAGCGCAGAAGTGGTCCTGCAACTTTATCCGCCTCCATCCAGTCTATTAAT
TGTTGCCGGGAAGCTAGAGTAAGTAGTTCGCCAGTTAATAGTTTGCGCAACGTTGTTGCCATTGCTACAG
GCATCGTGGTGTCACGCTCGTCGTTTGGTATGGCTTCATTCAGCTCCGGTTCCCAACGATCAAGGCGAGT
TACATGATCCCCCATGTTGTGCAAAAAAGCGGTTAGCTCCTTCGGTCCTCCGATCGTTGTCAGAAGTAAG
TTGGCCGCAGTGTTATCACTCATGGTTATGGCAGCACTGCATAATTCTCTTACTGTCATGCCATCCGTAA
GATGCTTTTCTGTGACTGGTGAGTACTCAACCAAGTCATTCTGAGAATAGTGTATGCGGCGACCGAGTTG
CTCTTGCCCGGCGTCAATACGGGATAATACCGCGCCACATAGCAGAACTTTAAAAGTGCTCATCATTGGA
AAACGTTCTTCGGGGCGAAAACTCTCAAGGATCTTACCGCTGTTGAGATCCAGTTCGATGTAACCCACTC
GTGCACCCAACTGATCTTCAGCATCTTTTACTTTCACCAGCGTTTCTGGGTGAGCAAAAACAGGAAGGCA
AAATGCCGCAAAAAAGGGAATAAGGGCGACACGGAAATGTTGAATACTCATACTCTTCCTTTTTCAATAT
TATTGAAGCATTTATCAGGGTTATTGTCTCATGAGCGGATACATATTTGAATGTATTTAGAAAAATAAAC
AAATAGGGGTTCCGCGCACATTTCCCCGAAAAGTGCCACCTAAATTGTAAGCGTTAATATTTTGTTAAAA
TTCGCGTTAAATTTTTGTTAAATCAGCTCATTTTTTAACCAATAGGCCGAAATCGGCAAAATCCCTTATA
AATCAAAAGAATAGACCGAGATAGGGT
[37 nt withheld, positions 2058-2094]
AAAGAACGTGGACTCCAACGTCAAAGG
[49 nt withheld, positions 2122-2170]
T
[91 nt withheld, positions 2172-2262]
G
[124 nt withheld, positions 2264-2387]
CCCATTCGCCATTCAGGCTGCGCAACTGTTGGGAAGGGCGATCGGTGCGGGCCTCTTCGCTATTACGCCA
GCTGCGCGCTCGCTCGCTCACTGAGGCCGCCCGGGCAAAGCCCGGGCGTCGGGCGACCTTTGGTCGCCCG
GCCTCAGTGAGCGAGCGAGCGCGCAGAGAGGGAGTGGCCAACTCCATCACTAGGGGTTCCTTGTAGTTAA
TGATTAACCCGCCATGCTACTTATCTACGTAGCCATGCTCTAGGAAGATCGTACCATTGACGTCAATAAT
GACGTATGTTCCCATAGTAACGCCAATAGGGACTTTCCATTGACGTCAATGGGTGGAGTATTTACGGTAA
ACTGCCCACTTGGCAGTACATCAAGTGTATCATATGCCAAGTACGCCCCCTATTGACGTCAATGACGGTA
AATGGCCCGCCTGGCATTATGCCCAGTACATGACCTTATGGGACTTTCCTACTTGGCAGTACATCTACGT
ATTAGTCATCGCTATTACCATGGTCGAGGTGAGCCCCACGTTCTGCTTCACTCTCCCCATCTCCCCCCCC
TCCCCACCCCCAATTTTGTATTTATTTATTTTTTAATTATTTTGTGCAGCGATGGGGGCGGGGGGGGGGG
GGGGGCGCGCGCCAGGCGGGGCGGGGCGGGGCGAGGGGCGGGGCGGGGCGAGGCGGAGAGGTGCGGCGGC
AGCCAATCAGAGCGGCGCGCTCCGAAAGTTTCCTTTTATGGCGAGGCGGCGGCGGCGGCGGCCCTATAAA
AAGCGAAGCGCGCGGCGGGCGGGAGTCGCTGCGACGCTGCCTTCGCCCCGTGCCCCGCTCCGCCGCCGCC
TCGCGCCGCCCGCCCCGGCTCTGACTGACCGCGTTACTCCCACAGGTGAGCGGGCGGGACGGCCCTTCTC
CTCCGGGCTGTAATTAGCGCTTGGTTTAATGACGGCTTGTTTCTTTTCTGTGGCTGCGTGAAAGCCTTGA
GGGGCTCCGGGAGGGCCCTTTGTGCGGGGGGAGCGGCTCGGGGCTGTCCGCGGGGGGACGGCTGCCTTCG
GGGGGGACGGGGCAGGGCGGGGTTCGGCTTCTGGCGTGTGACCGGCGGCTCTAGAGCCTCTGCTAACCAT
GTTCATGCCTTCTTCTTTTTCCTACAGCTCCTGGGCAACGTGCTGGTTATTGTGCTGTCTCATCATTTTG
GCAAAGAATTGGATCCCCATAACTTCGTATAAAGTATCCTATACGAAGTTATATCAAAATAGGAAGACCA
ATGCTTCACCATCGACCCGAATTGCCAAGCATCACCATCGACCCATAACTTCGTATAATGTATGCTATAC
GAAGTTATACTAGGGATCCCCTTACTTGTACATTAGAGCCGTGTCTCGCCCCCAGATTTATGACTTTCCC
AACTGCTGATGATTTTACCGCTCTGGGGTGTGACAGACACTTCTCTACCGGTCCCCCTCAGATTGTGCTG
AGTTGGCTCGGAGCGGTTCACTCGTCGCCAGCAGGTCATCAGGAAAATGATCAGCATGAGAGCAGTCAGT
GCTCCAGCGGAGAGCAGCACGTACTTGCCCCAATTAGGCAGTCCGAGATCGACGCCACTGATCCGTTCGT
GCACGTCGGGCAGGTGGACCTCCACAAAATCTTCGGCCTCGTCGCCGTTTTTGAACACTGTGCTTGGGTC
TGC
[1197 nt withheld, positions 4071-5267]
ACCAAAGCAGAGTGGGAAGACGAGCAGAGGGACGAAGAGGAGAGCCTGTGGGACCATGGTGGCGGCGGTA
CCGAATTCTAGTATAACTTCGTATAGGATACTTTATACGAAGTTATCATTGGGATTCTTCCTATTTTGAT
CCAAGCATCACCATCGACCCTCTAGTCCAGATCTCACCATCGACCCATAACTTCGTATAGCATACATTAT
ACGAAGTTATGTCCCTCGAAGAGGTTCGAATTCGATATCAAGCTTATCGATAATCAACCTCTGGATTACA
AAATTTGTGAAAGATTGACTGGTATTCTTAACTATGTTGCTCCTTTTACGCTATGTGGATACGCTGCTTT
AATGCCTTTGTATCATGCTATTGCTTCCCGTATGGCTTTCATTTTCTCCTCCTTGTATAAATCCTGGTTG
CTGTCTCTTTATGAGGAGTTGTGGCCCGTTGTCAGGCAACGTGGCGTGGTGTGCACTGTGTTTGCTGACG
CAACCCCCACTGGTTGGGGCATTGCCACCACCTGTCAGCTCCTTTCCGGGACTTTCGCTTTCCCCCTCCC
TATTGCCACGGCGGAACTCATCGCCGCCTGCCTTGCCCGCTGCTGGACAGGGGCTCGGCTGTTGGGCACT
GACAATTCCGTGGTGTTGTCGGGGAAATCATCGTCCTTTCCTTGGCTGCTCGCCTGTGTTGCCACCTGGA
TTCTGCGCGGGACGTCCTTCTGCTACGTCCCTTCGGCCCTCAATCCAGCGGACCTTCCTTCCCGCGGCCT
GCTGCCGGCTCTGCGGCCTCTTCCGCGTCTTCGCCTTCGCCCTCAGACGAGTCGGATCTCCCTTTGGGCC
GCCTCCCCGCATCGATACCGTCGACCCGGGCGGCCGCTTCGAGCAGACATGATAAGATACATTGATGAGT
TTGGACAAACCACAACTAGAATGCAGTGAAAAAAATGCTTTATTTGTGAAATTTGTGATGCTATTGCTTT
ATTTGTAACCATTATAAGCTGCAATAAACAAGTTAACAACAACAATTGCATTCATTTTATGTTTCAGGTT
CAGGGGGAGATGTGGGAGGTTTTTTAAAGCAAGTAAAACCTCTACAAATGTGGTAAAATCGATAAGGATC
TTCCTAGAGCATGGCTACGTAGATAAGTAGCATGGCGGGTTAATCATTAACTACAAGGAACCCCTAGTGA
TGGAGTTGGCCACTCCCTCTCTGCGCGCTCGCTCGCTCACTGAGGCCGGGCGACCAAAGGTCGCCCGACG
CCCGGGCTTTGCCCGGGCGGCCTCAGTGAGCGAGCGAGCGCGCAGCTGCATTAATGAATCGGCCAACGCG
CGGGGAGAGGCGGTTTGCGTATTGGGCGCT
Features (pLannotate 1.2.2; 22 found; start..end, strand, type, name):
    182..770     -  rep_origin     ori: high-copy-number ColE1/pMB1/pBR322/pUC origin of replication
    941..1801    -  CDS            AmpR: β-lactamase; bla; confers resistance to ampicillin, carbenicillin, and related antibiotics
   1802..1906    -  promoter       AmpR promoter: bla
   1959..2387    -  rep_origin     f1 ori (sequence partly withheld): f1 bacteriophage origin of replication; arrow indicates direction of (+) strand synthesis
   2392..2461    -  CDS            lacZα (fragment): LacZα fragment of β-galactosidase; lacZ fragment
   2456..2588    -  repeat_region  AAV2 ITR (fragment): inverted terminal repeat of adeno-associated virus serotype 2 inverted
   2651..2899    +  enhancer       CMV enhancer (fragment): human cytomegalovirus immediate early enhancer
   2901..3178    +  promoter       chicken β-actin promoter: No description available
   3179..3315    +  intron         hybrid intron (fragment): hybrid between chicken β-actin (CBA) and minute virus of mice (MMV) introns (Gray et al., 2011)
   3404..3534    +  intron         chimeric intron (fragment): chimera between introns from chicken β-actin and rabbit β-globin
   3532..3597    +  CDS            HBB (fragment): HBB_LEPEU - Experimental evidence at protein level: Swiss-Prot protein existence level 1. Involved in oxygen transport from the lung to the various peripheral tissues. From Lepus europaeus (European hare).
   3596..3629    -  protein_bind   lox2272: Cre-mediated recombination occurs in the 8-bp core sequence (GGATACTT). lox2272 sites are compatible with each other, but incompatible with loxP or loxN sites (Lee and Saito, 1988). Cre recombinase
   3692..3725    -  protein_bind   loxP: Cre-mediated recombination occurs in the 8-bp core sequence (GCATACAT). Cre recombinase
   3753..5324    -  CDS            G (sequence partly withheld): GLYCO_RABVP - Experimental evidence at protein level: Swiss-Prot protein existence level 1. Attaches the virus to host cellular receptor, inducing endocytosis of the virion. In the endosome, the acidic pH induces conformational changes in the glycoprotein trimer, which trigger fusion between virus and cell membrane. There is convincing in vitro evidence that the muscular form of the nicotinic acetylcholine receptor (nAChR), the neuronal cell adhesion molecule (NCAM), and the p75 neurotrophin receptor (p75NTR) bind glycoprotein and thereby facilitate rabies virus entry into cells (By similarity
   5350..5383    +  protein_bind   lox2272: Cre-mediated recombination occurs in the 8-bp core sequence (GGATACTT). lox2272 sites are compatible with each other, but incompatible with loxP or loxN sites (Lee and Saito, 1988). Cre recombinase
   5454..5487    +  protein_bind   loxP: Cre-mediated recombination occurs in the 8-bp core sequence (GCATACAT). Cre recombinase
   5505..5529    +  misc_feature   MCS (fragment): pBluescript multiple cloning site
   5529..6117    +  misc_feature   WPRE: woodchuck hepatitis virus posttranscriptional regulatory element
   6160..6281    -  polyA_signal   SV40 poly(A) signal: SV40 polyadenylation signal
   6304..6372    -  CDS            large T antigen (fragment): large T antigen from SV40 (simian virus 40)
   6443..6576    +  repeat_region  AAV2 ITR: inverted terminal repeat of adeno-associated virus serotype 2 inverted
   6570..6626    -  CDS            lacI (fragment): lac repressor; lacI; The lac repressor binds to the lac operator to inhibit transcription in E. coli. This inhibition can be relieved by adding lactose or isopropyl-β-D-thiogalactopyranoside (IPTG).
