[The description below was written by a language model from this plasmid's Addgene catalogue record and pLannotate feature annotations shown in this document.]
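Description:
pAAV-CAG-FLEX-oG-WPRE-SV40pA is a 6.6 kb AAV transfer plasmid for Cre-dependent mammalian expression of oG, an "optimized glycoprotein" recorded as a chimeric rabies virus glycoprotein for use with the SAD B19 strain. It is built on the pAAV-CAG-FLEX backbone. In bacteria it is maintained through a high-copy ColE1/pUC-type origin and selected with ampicillin via β-lactamase. An f1 phage origin and small lacZα and lacI remnants are also annotated in the backbone. The expression cassette lies between two AAV2 inverted terminal repeats, which allow it to be replicated and packaged into recombinant AAV particles when helper functions are supplied.

Within the ITRs, transcription is driven by the CAG promoter, annotated as a CMV enhancer fragment, the chicken β-actin promoter and chimeric β-actin/β-globin intron sequence. The glycoprotein coding sequence sits in the antisense orientation relative to this promoter and is flanked on each side by a lox2272 and a loxP site, with the two pairs in opposing orientations. This is the FLEX (double-inverted) arrangement. Without Cre no sense transcript is made. With Cre, recombination between one pair of compatible sites inverts the insert, and excision between the other pair then locks it in the expressing orientation. Downstream, a WPRE enhances transcript stability and expression. An SV40 polyadenylation signal follows it and is annotated on the reverse strand, although SV40 poly(A) fragments are commonly functional in either orientation.

According to the associated publication title, the construct is used in monosynaptic neural circuit tracing. It supplies glycoprotein in trans to Cre-defined starter neurons, so that glycoprotein-deleted rabies virus can spread to their presynaptic partners.
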