Addgene plasmid #74292: pAAV-CAG-FLEX-oG-WPRE-SV40pA
Purpose: pAAV vector to express oG (optimized Glycoprotein) in a Cre-dependent manner
Depositing lab: Edward Callaway. Depositing organization: Salk Institute for Biological Studies. Publication: Improved Monosynaptic Neural Circuit Tracing Using Engineered Rabies Virus Glycoproteins. Kim EJ, Jacobs MW, Ito-Cole T, Callaway EM. Cell Rep. 2016 Apr 26;15(4):692-699. doi: 10.1016/j.celrep.2016.03.067. Epub 2016 Apr 14. PubMed 27149846.
Backbone
  Vector backbone: pAAV-CAG-FLEX
  Backbone manufacturer: E. Boyden lab (MIT)
  Backbone size w/o insert (bp): 2879
  Vector type: Mammalian Expression, AAV
Growth in bacteria
  Bacterial resistance: Ampicillin, 100 μg/mL
  Growth temperature: 37°C
  Growth strain: NEB Stable
  Copy number: Unknown
Gene/Insert
  Gene/Insert name: oG (optimized Glycoprotein)
  Species: glycoprotein for rabies virus SAD B19
  Mutation: chimeric glycoprotein
  Promoter: CAG
  Cloning method: Restriction Enzyme; 5′ cloning site BsrGI (not destroyed); 3′ cloning site KpnI (unknown if destroyed)
  Sequencing primers: 5′ pCAG-F GCAACGTGCTGGTTATTGTG; 3′ WPRE-R
Terms and licenses: Academic/Nonprofit Terms; Industry Terms: Not Available to Industry
How to cite: pAAV-CAG-FLEX-oG-WPRE-SV40pA was a gift from Edward Callaway (Addgene plasmid # 74292 ; http://n2t.net/addgene:74292 ; RRID:Addgene_74292)
