>Addgene plasmid #74292 | pAAV-CAG-FLEX-oG-WPRE-SV40pA | addgene partial sequence | sequence record 141212 | pCAG-F 5'-GCAACGTGCTGGTTATTGTG-3'
CCATAACTTCGTATAAAGTATCCTATACGAAGTTATATCAAAATAGGAAGACCAATGCTTCACCATCGAC
CCGAATTGCCAAGCATCACCATCGACCCATAACTTCGTATAATGTATGCTATACGAAGTTATACTAGGGA
TCCCCTTACTTGTACATTAGAGCCGTGTCTCGCCCCCAGATTTATGACTTTCCCAACTGCTGATGATTTT
ACCGCTCTGGGGTGTGACAGACACTTCTCTACCGGTCCCCCTCAGATTGTGCTGAGTTGGCTCGGAGCGG
TTCACTCGTCGCCAGCAGGTCATCAGGAAAATGATCAGCATGAGAGCAGTCAGTGCTCCAGCGGAGAGCA
GCACGTACTTGCCCCAATTAGGCAGTCCGAGATCGACGCCACTGATCCGTTCGTGCACGTCGGGCAGGTG
GACCTCCACAAAATCTTCGGCCTCGTCGCCGTTTTTGAACACTGTGCTTGGGTCTGC
[355 nt withheld, positions 478-832]
