>Addgene plasmid #74292 | pAAV-CAG-FLEX-oG-WPRE-SV40pA | addgene partial sequence | sequence record 141213 | WPRE-R 5'-CATAGCGTAAAAGGAGCAACA-3'
AATTTTGTAATCCAGAGGTTGATTATCGATAAGCTTGATATCGAATTCGAACCTCTTCGAGGGACATAAC
TTCGTATAATGTATGCTATACGAAGTTATGGGTCGATGGTGAGATCTGGACTAGAGGGTCGATGGTGATG
CTTGGATCAAAATAGGAAGAATCCCAATGATAACTTCGTATAAAGTATCCTATACGAAGTTATACTAGAA
TTCGGTACCGCCGCCACCATGGTCCCACAGGCTCTCCTCTTCGTCCCTCTGCTCGTCTTCCCACTCTGCT
TTGGT
[630 nt withheld, positions 286-915]
